Addgene plasmid #45868: pCRII-Topo Inhba
Depositing lab: Jeffrey Macklis. Depositing organization: Harvard University. Publication: Novel subtype-specific genes identify distinct subpopulations of callosal projection neurons. Molyneaux BJ, Arlotta P, Fame RM, MacDonald JL, MacQuarrie KL, Macklis JD. J Neurosci. 2009 Sep 30;29(39):12343-54. doi: 10.1523/JNEUROSCI.6108-08.2009. PubMed 19793993.
Backbone
  Vector backbone: pCRII-Topo
  Backbone manufacturer: Invitrogen
  Backbone size w/o insert (bp): 4000
  Total vector size (bp): 4500
  Vector type: in situ
Growth in bacteria
  Bacterial resistance: Ampicillin, 100 μg/mL
  Growth temperature: 37°C
  Growth strain: DH5alpha
  Copy number: Unknown
Gene/Insert
  Gene/Insert name: Inhba in situ probe (alt names: Inhba; inhibin beta-A)
  Species: M. musculus (mouse)
  Insert size (bp): 506
  Mutation: nt 428-933 from Inhba mRNA (NM_008380.1)
  GenBank ID: NM_008380
  Entrez Gene: Inhba
  Cloning method: TOPO Cloning
  Sequencing primers: 5′ M13 Rev, Sp6; 3′ T7, M13 Forward
Terms and licenses: Academic/Nonprofit Terms; Industry Terms: Not Available to Industry
Depositor comments: The Inhba fragment was amplified by RT-PCR using the following primer pair: GCGATCAGAAAGCTTCATGTG AGACTGGCACCACTCTCCTG For in vitro transcription, use the Spe1 restriction digest and T7 promoter for sense probe generation and the NotI restriction digest and Sp6 promoter for antisense probe generation.
How to cite: pCRII-Topo Inhba was a gift from Jeffrey Macklis (Addgene plasmid # 45868 ; http://n2t.net/addgene:45868 ; RRID:Addgene_45868)
