[The description below was written by a language model from this plasmid's Addgene catalogue record.]
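Description:
pCRII-Topo Inhba is a bacterial cloning plasmid that serves as a template for making riboprobes for in situ hybridization. It is built on the commercial pCRII-Topo backbone, a vector of about 4 kb designed for topoisomerase-mediated (TOPO) capture of PCR products. The total construct size is roughly 4.5 kb. It is propagated in standard E. coli cloning strains under ampicillin selection. The record lists its copy number as unknown and includes no feature table, so other backbone elements are not itemised.

The insert is a 506 bp fragment of mouse Inhba (inhibin beta-A) cDNA, corresponding to nucleotides 428–933 of the reference mRNA. It was amplified by RT-PCR and inserted by TOPO cloning. The fragment is not an expression cassette: it has no eukaryotic promoter, tag or reporter, and it is only a partial piece of the transcript. Its usefulness comes from the opposing bacteriophage promoters, Sp6 and T7, that flank the cloning site. After the plasmid is linearised on one side of the insert, run-off in vitro transcription from the promoter on the other side yields a strand-specific RNA. According to the depositor's notes, cutting with NotI and transcribing from Sp6 gives the antisense probe, which detects Inhba mRNA. Cutting with SpeI and transcribing from T7 gives the sense strand, typically used as a negative control. M13, Sp6 and T7 primer sites flanking the insert allow sequence verification.

The plasmid was deposited in connection with a study that identified subtype-specific genes marking distinct subpopulations of callosal projection neurons. It is intended for mapping Inhba expression in mouse tissue by in situ hybridization.
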