>Addgene plasmid #45868 | pCRII-Topo Inhba | addgene partial sequence | sequence record 65136 | M13pUC-rev 5'-AGCGGATAACAATTTCACACAGG-3'
AGCTATTTAGGTGAACTATAGAATACTCAAGCTATGCATCAAGCTTGGTACCGAGCTCGGATCCACTAGT
AACGGCCGCCAGTGTGCTGGAATTCGCCCTTAGACTGGCACCACTCTCCTGGCACTGCTCACAAGCAATC
CGCACGTCCAGGGAACTCTTTCCCTGGTCCAGCAGGCGCTGGATGCTGCTGGACACTGGAAAGATGTGCC
AGGTACTCTTCCGAGCATCAACTACTTTCTCTGATAGCAACAGTTCACTCCTCTCCCCCTTTAAGCCCAT
TTCCTCGGCCTCATCCCCCGTGTCCAAGCTGCCCTGTGGGTGCTTCTGCTGCTGAAATAGACGGATGGTG
ACTTTGGTCCTGGTTCTGTTAGCCTTGGGGACTTTCAGGAAGAGCCACACTTCTGCACGCTCCACTACTG
ACAGGTCACTGCCTTCCTTGGAAATCTCAAAGTGCAGTGTCTTCCTGGCTGTGCCTGACTCGGCAAAGGT
GATGATCTCCGAGGTCTGCTCCATGAGTTCATTCATTTCGGCCCTCCTGCCAATGTCGTCCTCTATCTCC
ACATACCCGTTCTCCCCCACTTTACCCACATGAAGCTTTCTGATCGCAAGGGCGAATTCTGCAGATATCC
ATCACACTGGCGGCCGCTCGAGCATGCATCTAGAGGGCCCAATTCGCCCTATAGTGAGTCGTATTACAAT
TCACTGGCCGTCGTTTTACAACGTCGTGACTGGGAAAACCCTGGCGTTACCCAACTTAATCGCCTTGCAG
CACATCCCCCTTTCGCCAGCTGGCGTAATAGCGAAGAGGCCCGCACCGATCGCCCTTCCCAACAGTTGCG
CAGCCTGAATGGCGAA
